Addgene plasmid #91161: pAtCas9-D10A_3
Purpose: Cas9 only expression, Cas9 Type: AtCas9_D10A (nickase), Plant Selection: 2x35S:bar
Depositing lab: Daniel Voytas. Depositing organization: University of Minnesota. Publication: A multi-purpose toolkit to enable advanced genome engineering in plants. Cermak T, Curtin SJ, Gil-Humanes J, Cegan R, Kono TJY, Konecna E, Belanto JJ, Starker CG, Mathre JW, Greenstein RL, Voytas DF. Plant Cell. 2017 May 18. pii: tpc.00922.2016. doi: 10.1105/tpc.16.00922. PubMed 28522548.
Backbone
  Vector backbone: pCAMBIA
  Vector type: Plant Expression, CRISPR
  Selectable markers: Basta
Growth in bacteria
  Bacterial resistance: Kanamycin, 50 μg/mL
  Growth temperature: 37°C
  Growth strain: DH5alpha
  Copy number: High Copy
Gene/Insert
  Gene/Insert name: AtCas9_D10A (nickase)
  Species: Synthetic
  Mutation: D10A
  Cloning method: Restriction Enzyme; 5′ cloning site unknown (unknown if destroyed); 3′ cloning site unknown (unknown if destroyed)
  Sequencing primers: 5′ unknown
Terms and licenses: Academic/Nonprofit Terms; Industry Terms: Not Available to Industry
How to cite: pAtCas9-D10A_3 was a gift from Daniel Voytas (Addgene plasmid # 91161 ; http://n2t.net/addgene:91161 ; RRID:Addgene_91161)
