[The description below was written by a language model from this plasmid's Addgene catalogue record and pLannotate feature annotations shown in this document.]
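Description:
pAtCas9-D10A_3 is a 13.7 kb pCAMBIA-based binary T-DNA vector for plant genome engineering that delivers a Cas9 nickase alone, with no guide RNA cassette recorded. The backbone outside the T-DNA borders carries a ColE1/pMB1-type origin with the pBR322 bom region for high-copy propagation in E. coli. It also carries the pVS1 replication module (oriV, RepA and the StaA stability protein), which in pCAMBIA-type vectors supports stable maintenance in Agrobacterium. An aphA-3 kanamycin resistance gene provides bacterial selection.

Two plant expression units sit between the nopaline-type left and right border repeats. Next to the left border, and in reverse orientation, an enhanced CaMV 35S promoter with a duplicated enhancer drives the bar gene, followed by the CaMV polyadenylation signal. The bar gene encodes phosphinothricin acetyltransferase from Streptomyces hygroscopicus, which allows transformed plants to be selected with Basta (glufosinate). Toward the right border, a CaMV 35S promoter drives a Streptococcus pyogenes-derived Cas9 coding sequence, terminated by the Arabidopsis HSP18.2 terminator. The record describes this insert as synthetic AtCas9, a name that suggests an Arabidopsis-adapted version, carrying the D10A substitution. D10A inactivates the RuvC nuclease domain, so the enzyme cuts only one DNA strand rather than making a double-strand break. The lac promoter/operator, MCS and lacZα fragments flanking the cassette are remnants of the pCAMBIA cloning region.

The plasmid belongs to a multi-purpose plant genome engineering toolkit. It suits applications where the nickase is supplied separately from guide RNAs, for example to generate nickase-expressing plant lines, although the record does not specify a particular use beyond Cas9-only expression.
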