Features (pLannotate 1.2.2; 22 found; start..end, strand, type, name):
    291..1085    -  CDS            KanR: aminoglycoside phosphotransferase; aphA-3; confers resistance to kanamycin
   1510..1534    +  misc_feature   LB T-DNA repeat: left border repeat from nopaline C58 T-DNA
   1612..1786    -  polyA_signal   CaMV poly(A) signal: cauliflower mosaic virus polyadenylation signal
   1796..2344    -  CDS            bar: PAT_STRHY - Experimental evidence at protein level: Swiss-Prot protein existence level 1. Inactivates phosphinothricin (PPT) by transfer of an acetyl group from acetyl CoA. Can also acetylate demethylphosphinothricin but not PTT or glutamate. This enzyme is an effector of phosphinothricin tripeptide (PTT or bialaphos) resistance. From Streptomyces hygroscopicus. Introduced by genetic manipulation and expressed in glufosinate-tolerant maize by Dekalb Genetics.
   2389..3065    -  promoter       CaMV 35S promoter (enhanced): cauliflower mosaic virus 35S promoter with a duplicated enhancer region
   3155..3243    +  CDS            lacI (fragment): lac repressor; lacI; The lac repressor binds to the lac operator to inhibit transcription in E. coli. This inhibition can be relieved by adding lactose or isopropyl-β-D-thiogalactopyranoside (IPTG).
   3256..3277    +  protein_bind   CAP binding site: CAP binding activates transcription in the presence of cAMP. E. coli catabolite activator protein
   3292..3322    +  promoter       lac promoter: promoter for the E. coli lac operon
   3326..3348    +  protein_bind   lac operator (fragment): The lac repressor binds to the lac operator to inhibit transcription in E. coli. This inhibition can be relieved by adding lactose or isopropyl-β-D-thiogalactopyranoside (IPTG). lac repressor encoded by lacI
   3379..3404    +  misc_feature   MCS (fragment): pUC18/19 multiple cloning site
   3900..4241    +  promoter       CaMV 35S promoter: strong constitutive promoter from cauliflower mosaic virus
   4279..8382    +  CDS            cas9: CAS9_STRP1 - Also known as csn1 From Streptococcus pyogenes serotype M1.
   8426..8674    +  terminator     HSP terminator: efficient transcription terminator from the Arabidopsis thaliana heat shock protein 18.2 gene (Nagaya et al., 2010)
   8695..8849    +  CDS            lacZα (fragment): LacZα fragment of β-galactosidase; lacZ fragment
   8915..8939    +  misc_feature   RB T-DNA repeat: right border repeat from nopaline C58 T-DNA
   9279..9680    +  CDS            Y4CG_SINFN (fragment): Protein inferred from homology: Swiss-Prot protein existence level 3. From Sinorhizobium fredii (strain NBRC 101917 / NGR234).
  10240..10869   +  CDS            pVS1 StaA: stability protein from the Pseudomonas plasmid pVS1 (Heeb et al., 2000)
  11298..12371   +  CDS            pVS1 RepA: replication protein from the Pseudomonas plasmid pVS1 (Heeb et al., 2000)
  12437..12631   +  rep_origin     pVS1 oriV: origin of replication for the Pseudomonas plasmid pVS1 (Heeb et al., 2000)
  12834..12873   +  CDS            rop (fragment): Rop protein, which maintains plasmids at low copy number; rop
  12975..13115   +  misc_feature   bom: basis of mobility region from pBR322
  13301..204     -  rep_origin     ori (across the origin): high-copy-number ColE1/pMB1/pBR322/pUC origin of replication
>Addgene plasmid #91161 | pAtCas9-D10A_3 | addgene full sequence | sequence record 182398 | Addgene NGS Result
GTAGGCGGTGCTACAGAGTTCTTGAAGTGGTGGCCTAACTACGGCTACACTAGAAGGACAGTATTTGGTA
TCTGCGCTCTGCTGAAGCCAGTTACCTTCGGAAAAAGAGTTGGTAGCTCTTGATCCGGCAAACAAACCAC
CGCTGGTAGCGGTGGTTTTTTTGTTTGCAAGCAGCAGATTACGCGCAGAAAAAAAGGATCTCAAGAAGAT
CCTTTGATCTTTTCTACGGGGTCTGACGCTCAGTGGAACGAAAACTCACGTTAAGGGATTTTGGTCATGC
ATTCTAGGTACTAAAACAATTCATCCAGTAAAATATAATATTTTATTTTCTCCCAATCAGGCTTGATCCC
CAGTAAGTCAAAAAATAGCTCGACATACTGTTCTTCCCCGATATCCTCCCTGATCGACCGGACGCAGAAG
GCAATGTCATACCACTTGTCCGCCCTGCCGCTTCTCCCAAGATCAATAAAGCCACTTACTTTGCCATCTT
TCACAAAGATGTTGCTGTCTCCCAGGTCGCCGTGGGAAAAGACAAGTTCCTCTTCGGGCTTTTCCGTCTT
TAAAAAATCATACAGCTCGCGCGGATCTTTAAATGGAGTGTCTTCTTCCCAGTTTTCGCAATCCACATCG
GCCAGATCGTTATTCAGTAAGTAATCCAATTCGGCTAAGCGGCTGTCTAAGCTATTCGTATAGGGACAAT
CCGATATGTCGATGGAGTGAAAGAGCCTGATGCACTCCGCATACAGCTCGATAATCTTTTCAGGGCTTTG
TTCATCTTCATACTCTTCCGAGCAAAGGACGCCATCGGCCTCACTCATGAGCAGATTGCTCCAGCCATCA
TGCCGTTCAAAGTGCAGGACCTTTGGAACAGGCAGCTTTCCTTCCAGCCATAGCATCATGTCCTTTTCCC
GTTCCACATCATAGGTGGTCCCTTTATACCGGCTGTCCGTCATTTTTAAATATAGGTTTTCATTTTCTCC
CACCAGCTTATATACCTTAGCAGGAGACATTCCTTCCGTATCTTTTACGCAGCGGTATTTTTCGATCAGT
TTTTTCAATTCCGGTGATATTCTCATTTTAGCCATTTATTATTTCCTTCCTCTTTTCTACAGTATTTAAA
GATACCCCAAGAAGCTAATTATAACAAGACGAACTCCAATTCACTGTTCCTTGCATTCTAAAACCTTAAA
TACCAGAAAACAGCTTTTTCAAAGTTGTTTTCAAAGTTGGCGTATAACATAGTATCGACGGAGCCGATTT
TGAAACCGCGGTGATCACAGGCAGCAACGCTCTGTCATCGTTACAATCAACATGCTACCCTCCGCGAGAT
CATCCGTGTTTCAAACCCGGCAGCTTAGTTGCCGTTCTTCCGAATAGCATCGGTAACATGAGCAAAGTCT
GCCGCCTTACAACGGCTCTCCCGCTGACGCCGTCCCGGACTGATGGGCTGCCTGTATCGAGTGGTGATTT
TGTGCCGAGCTGCCGGTCGGGGAGCTGTTGGCTGGCTGGTGGCAGGATATATTGTGGTGTAAACAAATTG
ACGCTTAGACAACTTAATAACACATTGCGGACGTTTTTAATGTACTGAATTAACGCCGAATTAATTCGGG
GGATCTGGATTTTAGTACTGGATTTTGGTTTTAGGAATTAGAAATTTTATTGATAGAAGTATTTTACAAA
TACAAATACATACTAAGGGTTTCTTATATGCTCAACACATGAGCGAAACCCTATAGGAACCCTAATTCCC
TTATCTGGGAACTACTCACACATTATTATGGAGAAACTCGAGTCAAATCTCGGTGACGGGCAGGACCGGA
CGGGGCGGTACCGGCAGGCTGAAGTCCAGCTGCCAGAAACCCACGTCATGCCAGTTCCCGTGCTTGAAGC
CGGCCGCCCGCAGCATGCCGCGGGGGGCATATCCGAGCGCCTCGTGCATGCGCACGCTCGGGTCGTTGGG
CAGCCCGATGACAGCGACCACGCTCTTGAAGCCCTGTGCCTCCAGGGACTTCAGCAGATGGGTGTAGAGC
GTGGAGCCCAGTCCCGTCCGCTGGTGGCGGGGGGAGACGTACACGGTCGACTCGGCCGTCCAGTCGTAGG
CGTTGCGTGCCTTCCAGGGGCCCGCGTAGGCGATGCCGGCGACCTCGCCGTCCACCTCGGCGACGAGCCA
GGGATAGCGCTCCCGCAGACGGACGAGGTCGTCCGTCCACTCCTGCGGTTCCTGCGGCTCGGTACGGAAG
TTGACCGTGCTTGTCTCGATGTAGTGGTTGACGATGGTGCAGACCGCCGGCATGTCCGCCTCGGTGGCAC
GGCGGATGTCGGCCGGGCGTCGTTCTGGGCTCATGGTAGACTCGAGAGAGATAGATTTGTAGAGAGAGAC
TGGTGATTTCAGCGTGTCCTCTCCAAATGAAATGAACTTCCTTATATAGAGGAAGGGTCTTGCGAAGGAT
AGTGGGATTGTGCGTCATCCCTTACGTCAGTGGAGATATCACATCAATCCACTTGCTTTGAAGACGTGGT
TGGAACGTCTTCTTTTTCCACGATGCTCCTCGTGGGTGGGGGTCCATCTTTGGGACCACTGTCGGCAGAG
GCATCTTGAACGATAGCCTTTCCTTTATCGCAATGATGGCATTTGTAGGTGCCACCTTCCTTTTCTACTG
TCCTTTTGATGAAGTGACAGATAGCTGGGCAATGGAATCCGAGGAGGTTTCCCGATATTACCCTTTGTTG
AAAAGTCTCAATAGCCCTTTGGTCTTCTGAGACTGTATCTTTGATATTCTTGGAGTAGACGAGAGTGTCG
TGCTCCACCATGTTCACATCAATCCACTTGCTTTGAAGACGTGGTTGGAACGTCTTCTTTTTCCACGATG
CTCCTCGTGGGTGGGGGTCCATCTTTGGGACCACTGTCGGCAGAGGCATCTTGAACGATAGCCTTTCCTT
TATCGCAATGATGGCATTTGTAGGTGCCACCTTCCTTTTCTACTGTCCTTTTGATGAAGTGACAGATAGC
TGGGCAATGGAATCCGAGGAGGTTTCCCGATATTACCCTTTGTTGAAAAGTCTCAATAGCCCTTTGGTCT
TCTGAGACTGTATCTTTGATATTCTTGGAGTAGACGAGAGTGTCGTGCTCCACCATGTTGGCAAGCTGCT
CTAGCCAATACGCAAACCGCCTCTCCCCGCGCGTTGGCCGATTCATTAATGCAGCTGGCACGACAGGTTT
CCCGACTGGAAAGCGGGCAGTGAGCGCAACGCAATTAATGTGAGTTAGCTCACTCATTAGGCACCCCAGG
CTTTACACTTTATGCTTCCGGCTCGTATGTTGTGTGGAATTGTGAGCGGATAACAATTTCACACAGGAAA
CAGCTATGACATGATTACGAATTCGAGCTCGGTACCCGGGGATCGGCGCGCCAGATTTGCCTTTTCAATT
TCAGAAAGAATGCTAACCCACAGATGGTTAGAGAGGCTTACGCAGCAGGTATCATCAAGACGATCTACCC
GAGCAATAATCTCCAGGAAATCAAATACCTTCCCAAGAAGGTTAAAGATGCAGTCAAAAGATTCAGGACT
AACTGCATCAAGAACACAGAGAAAGATATATTTCTCAAGATCAGAAGTACTATTCCAGTATGGACGATTC
AAGGCTTGCTTCACAAACCAAGGCAAGTAATAGAGATTGGAGTCTCTAAAAAGGTAGTTCCCACTGAATC
AAAGGCCATGGAGTCAAAGATTCAAATAGAGGACCTAACAGAACTCGCCGTAAAGACTGGCGAACAGTTC
ATACAGAGTCTCTTACGACTCAATGACAAGAAGAAAATCTTCGTCAACATGGTGGAGCACGACACACTTG
TCTACTCCAAAAATATCAAAGATACAGTCTCAGAAGACCAAAGGGCAATTGAGACTTTTCAACAAAGGGT
AATATCCGGAAACCTCCTCGGATTCCATTGCCCAGCTATCTGTCACTTTATTGTGAAGATAGTGGAAAAG
GAAGGTGGCTCCTACAAATGCCATCATTGCGATAAAGGAAAGGCCATCGTTGAAGATGCCTCTGCCGACA
GTGGTCCCAAAGATGGACCCCCACCCACGAGGAGCATCGTGGAAAAAGAAGACGTTCCAACCACGTCTTC
AAAGCAAGTGGATTGATGTGATATCTCCACTGACGTAAGGGATGACGCACAATCCCACTATCCTTCGCAA
GACCCTTCCTCTATATAAGGAAGTTCATTTCATTTGGAGAGAACACGGGGGACTCCTGCAGGTAGATCGC
TCGTCGACATGGATAAGAAGTACTCTATCGGACTCGCTATCGGAACTAACTCTGTGGGATGGGCTGTGAT
CACCGATGAGTACAAGGTGCCATCTAAGAAGTTCAAGGTTCTCGGAAACACCGATAGGCACTCTATCAAG
AAAAACCTTATCGGTGCTCTCCTCTTCGATTCTGGTGAAACTGCTGAGGCTACCAGACTCAAGAGAACCG
CTAGAAGAAGGTACACCAGAAGAAAGAACAGGATCTGCTACCTCCAAGAGATCTTCTCTAACGAGATGGC
TAAAGTGGATGATTCATTCTTCCACAGGCTCGAAGAGTCATTCCTCGTGGAAGAAGATAAGAAGCACGAG
AGGCACCCTATCTTCGGAAACATCGTTGATGAGGTGGCATACCACGAGAAGTACCCTACTATCTACCACC
TCAGAAAGAAGCTCGTTGATTCTACTGATAAGGCTGATCTCAGGCTCATCTACCTCGCTCTCGCTCACAT
GATCAAGTTCAGAGGACACTTCCTCATCGAGGGTGATCTCAACCCTGATAACTCTGATGTGGATAAGTTG
TTCATCCAGCTCGTGCAGACCTACAACCAGCTTTTCGAAGAGAACCCTATCAACGCTTCAGGTGTGGATG
CTAAGGCTATCCTCTCTGCTAGGCTCTCTAAGTCAAGAAGGCTTGAGAACCTCATTGCTCAGCTCCCTGG
TGAGAAGAAGAACGGACTTTTCGGAAACTTGATCGCTCTCTCTCTCGGACTCACCCCTAACTTCAAGTCT
AACTTCGATCTCGCTGAGGATGCAAAGCTCCAGCTCTCAAAGGATACCTACGATGATGATCTCGATAACC
TCCTCGCTCAGATCGGAGATCAGTACGCTGATTTGTTCCTCGCTGCTAAGAACCTCTCTGATGCTATCCT
CCTCAGTGATATCCTCAGAGTGAACACCGAGATCACCAAGGCTCCACTCTCAGCTTCTATGATCAAGAGA
TACGATGAGCACCACCAGGATCTCACACTTCTCAAGGCTCTTGTTAGACAGCAGCTCCCAGAGAAGTACA
AAGAGATTTTCTTCGATCAGTCTAAGAACGGATACGCTGGTTACATCGATGGTGGTGCATCTCAAGAAGA
GTTCTACAAGTTCATCAAGCCTATCCTCGAGAAGATGGATGGAACCGAGGAACTCCTCGTGAAGCTCAAT
AGAGAGGATCTTCTCAGAAAGCAGAGGACCTTCGATAACGGATCTATCCCTCATCAGATCCACCTCGGAG
AGTTGCACGCTATCCTTAGAAGGCAAGAGGATTTCTACCCATTCCTCAAGGATAACAGGGAAAAGATTGA
GAAGATTCTCACCTTCAGAATCCCTTACTACGTGGGACCTCTCGCTAGAGGAAACTCAAGATTCGCTTGG
ATGACCAGAAAGTCTGAGGAAACCATCACCCCTTGGAACTTCGAAGAGGTGGTGGATAAGGGTGCTAGTG
CTCAGTCTTTCATCGAGAGGATGACCAACTTCGATAAGAACCTTCCAAACGAGAAGGTGCTCCCTAAGCA
CTCTTTGCTCTACGAGTACTTCACCGTGTACAACGAGTTGACCAAGGTTAAGTACGTGACCGAGGGAATG
AGGAAGCCTGCTTTTTTGTCAGGTGAGCAAAAGAAGGCTATCGTTGATCTCTTGTTCAAGACCAACAGAA
AGGTGACCGTGAAGCAGCTCAAAGAGGATTACTTCAAGAAAATCGAGTGCTTCGATTCAGTTGAGATTTC
TGGTGTTGAGGATAGGTTCAACGCATCTCTCGGAACCTACCACGATCTCCTCAAGATCATTAAGGATAAG
GATTTCTTGGATAACGAGGAAAACGAGGATATCTTGGAGGATATCGTTCTTACCCTCACCCTCTTTGAAG
ATAGAGAGATGATTGAAGAAAGGCTCAAGACCTACGCTCATCTCTTCGATGATAAGGTGATGAAGCAGTT
GAAGAGAAGAAGATACACTGGTTGGGGAAGGCTCTCAAGAAAGCTCATTAACGGAATCAGGGATAAGCAG
TCTGGAAAGACAATCCTTGATTTCCTCAAGTCTGATGGATTCGCTAACAGAAACTTCATGCAGCTCATCC
ACGATGATTCTCTCACCTTTAAAGAGGATATCCAGAAGGCTCAGGTTTCAGGACAGGGTGATAGTCTCCA
TGAGCATATCGCTAACCTCGCTGGATCTCCTGCAATCAAGAAGGGAATCCTCCAGACTGTGAAGGTTGTG
GATGAGTTGGTGAAGGTGATGGGAAGGCATAAGCCTGAGAACATCGTGATCGAAATGGCTAGAGAGAACC
AGACCACTCAGAAGGGACAGAAGAACTCTAGGGAAAGGATGAAGAGGATCGAGGAAGGTATCAAAGAGCT
TGGATCTCAGATCCTCAAAGAGCACCCTGTTGAGAACACTCAGCTCCAGAATGAGAAGCTCTACCTCTAC
TACCTCCAGAACGGAAGGGATATGTATGTGGATCAAGAGTTGGATATCAACAGGCTCTCTGATTACGATG
TTGATCATATCGTGCCACAGTCATTCTTGAAGGATGATTCTATCGATAACAAGGTGCTCACCAGGTCTGA
TAAGAACAGGGGTAAGAGTGATAACGTGCCAAGTGAAGAGGTTGTGAAGAAAATGAAGAACTATTGGAGG
CAGCTCCTCAACGCTAAGCTCATCACTCAGAGAAAGTTCGATAACTTGACTAAGGCTGAGAGGGGAGGAC
TCTCTGAATTGGATAAGGCAGGATTCATCAAGAGGCAGCTTGTGGAAACCAGGCAGATCACTAAGCACGT
TGCACAGATCCTCGATTCTAGGATGAACACCAAGTACGATGAGAACGATAAGTTGATCAGGGAAGTGAAG
GTTATCACCCTCAAGTCAAAGCTCGTGTCTGATTTCAGAAAGGATTTCCAATTCTACAAGGTGAGGGAAA
TCAACAACTACCACCACGCTCACGATGCTTACCTTAACGCTGTTGTTGGAACCGCTCTCATCAAGAAGTA
TCCTAAGCTCGAGTCAGAGTTCGTGTACGGTGATTACAAGGTGTACGATGTGAGGAAGATGATCGCTAAG
TCTGAGCAAGAGATCGGAAAGGCTACCGCTAAGTATTTCTTCTACTCTAACATCATGAATTTCTTCAAGA
CCGAGATTACCCTCGCTAACGGTGAGATCAGAAAGAGGCCACTCATCGAGACAAACGGTGAAACAGGTGA
GATCGTGTGGGATAAGGGAAGGGATTTCGCTACCGTTAGAAAGGTGCTCTCTATGCCACAGGTGAACATC
GTTAAGAAAACCGAGGTGCAGACCGGTGGATTCTCTAAAGAGTCTATCCTCCCTAAGAGGAACTCTGATA
AGCTCATTGCTAGGAAGAAGGATTGGGACCCTAAGAAATACGGTGGTTTCGATTCTCCTACCGTGGCTTA
CTCTGTTCTCGTTGTGGCTAAGGTTGAGAAGGGAAAGAGTAAGAAGCTCAAGTCTGTTAAGGAACTTCTC
GGAATCACTATCATGGAAAGGTCATCTTTCGAGAAGAACCCAATCGATTTCCTCGAGGCTAAGGGATACA
AAGAGGTTAAGAAGGATCTCATCATCAAGCTCCCAAAGTACTCACTCTTCGAACTCGAGAACGGTAGAAA
GAGGATGCTCGCTTCTGCTGGTGAGCTTCAAAAGGGAAACGAGCTTGCTCTCCCATCTAAGTACGTTAAC
TTTCTTTACCTCGCTTCTCACTACGAGAAGTTGAAGGGATCTCCAGAAGATAACGAGCAGAAGCAACTTT
TCGTTGAGCAGCACAAGCACTACTTGGATGAGATCATCGAGCAGATCTCTGAGTTCTCTAAAAGGGTGAT
CCTCGCTGATGCAAACCTCGATAAGGTGTTGTCTGCTTACAACAAGCACAGAGATAAGCCTATCAGGGAA
CAGGCAGAGAACATCATCCATCTCTTCACCCTTACCAACCTCGGTGCTCCTGCTGCTTTCAAGTACTTCG
ATACAACCATCGATAGGAAGAGATACACCTCTACCAAAGAAGTGCTCGATGCTACCCTCATCCATCAGTC
TATCACTGGACTCTACGAGACTAGGATCGATCTCTCACAGCTCGGTGGTGATTCAAGGGCTGATCCTAAG
AAGAAGAGGAAGGTTTGACTCGAGATATGAAGATGAAGATGAAATATTTGGTGTGTCAAATAAAAAGCTT
GTGTGCTTAAGTTTGTGTTTTTTTCTTGGCTTGTTGTGTTATGAATTTGTGGCTTTTTCTAATATTAAAT
GAATGTAAGATCACATTATAATGAATAAACAAATGTTTCTATAATCCATTGTGAATGTTTTGTTGGATCT
CTTCTGCAGCATATAACTACTGTATGTGCTATGGTATGGACTATGGAATATGATTAAAGATAAGGAGCTC
CGGTGACGGACTGGCACTGGCCGTCGTTTTACAACGTCGTGACTGGGAAAACCCTGGCGTTACCCAACTT
AATCGCCTTGCAGCACATCCCCCTTTCGCCAGCTGGCGTAATAGCGAAGAGGCCCGCACCGATCGCCCTT
CCCAACAGTTGCGCAGCCTGAATGGCGAATGCTAGAGCAGCTTGAGCTTGGATCAGATTGTCGTTTCCCG
CCTTCAGTTTAAACTATCAGTGTTTGACAGGATATATTGGCGGGTAAACCTAAGAGAAAAGAGCGTTTAT
TAGAATAATCGGATATTTAAAAGGGCGTGAAAAGGTTTATCCGTTCGTCCATTTGTATGTGCATGCCAAC
CACAGGGTTCCCCTCGGGATCAAAGTACTTTGATCCAACCCCTCCGCTGCTATAGTGCAGTCGGCTTCTG
ACGTTCAGTGCAGCCGTCTTCTGAAAACGACATGTCGCACAAGTCCTAAGTTACGCGACAGGCTGCCGCC
CTGCCCTTTTCCTGGCGTTTTCTTGTCGCGTGTTTTAGTCGCATAAAGTAGAATACTTGCGACTAGAACC
GGAGACATTACGCCATGAACAAGAGCGCCGCCGCTGGCCTGCTGGGCTATGCCCGCGTCAGCACCGACGA
CCAGGACTTGACCAACCAACGGGCCGAACTGCACGCGGCCGGCTGCACCAAGCTGTTTTCCGAGAAGATC
ACCGGCACCAGGCGCGACCGCCCGGAGCTGGCCAGGATGCTTGACCACCTACGCCCTGGCGACGTTGTGA
CAGTGACCAGGCTAGACCGCCTGGCCCGCAGCACCCGCGACCTACTGGACATTGCCGAGCGCATCCAGGA
GGCCGGCGCGGGCCTGCGTAGCCTGGCAGAGCCGTGGGCCGACACCACCACGCCGGCCGGCCGCATGGTG
TTGACCGTGTTCGCCGGCATTGCCGAGTTCGAGCGTTCCCTAATCATCGACCGCACCCGGAGCGGGCGCG
AGGCCGCCAAGGCCCGAGGCGTGAAGTTTGGCCCCCGCCCTACCCTCACCCCGGCACAGATCGCGCACGC
CCGCGAGCTGATCGACCAGGAAGGCCGCACCGTGAAAGAGGCGGCTGCACTGCTTGGCGTGCATCGCTCG
ACCCTGTACCGCGCACTTGAGCGCAGCGAGGAAGTGACGCCCACCGAGGCCAGGCGGCGCGGTGCCTTCC
GTGAGGACGCATTGACCGAGGCCGACGCCCTGGCGGCCGCCGAGAATGAACGCCAAGAGGAACAAGCATG
AAACCGCACCAGGACGGCCAGGACGAACCGTTTTTCATTACCGAAGAGATCGAGGCGGAGATGATCGCGG
CCGGGTACGTGTTCGAGCCGCCCGCGCACGTCTCAACCGTGCGGCTGCATGAAATCCTGGCCGGTTTGTC
TGATGCCAAGCTGGCGGCCTGGCCGGCCAGCTTGGCCGCTGAAGAAACCGAGCGCCGCCGTCTAAAAAGG
TGATGTGTATTTGAGTAAAACAGCTTGCGTCATGCGGTCGCTGCGTATATGATGCGATGAGTAAATAAAC
AAATACGCAAGGGGAACGCATGAAGGTTATCGCTGTACTTAACCAGAAAGGCGGGTCAGGCAAGACGACC
ATCGCAACCCATCTAGCCCGCGCCCTGCAACTCGCCGGGGCCGATGTTCTGTTAGTCGATTCCGATCCCC
AGGGCAGTGCCCGCGATTGGGCGGCCGTGCGGGAAGATCAACCGCTAACCGTTGTCGGCATCGACCGCCC
GACGATTGACCGCGACGTGAAGGCCATCGGCCGGCGCGACTTCGTAGTGATCGACGGAGCGCCCCAGGCG
GCGGACTTGGCTGTGTCCGCGATCAAGGCAGCCGACTTCGTGCTGATTCCGGTGCAGCCAAGCCCTTACG
ACATATGGGCCACCGCCGACCTGGTGGAGCTGGTTAAGCAGCGCATTGAGGTCACGGATGGAAGGCTACA
AGCGGCCTTTGTCGTGTCGCGGGCGATCAAAGGCACGCGCATCGGCGGTGAGGTTGCCGAGGCGCTGGCC
GGGTACGAGCTGCCCATTCTTGAGTCCCGTATCACGCAGCGCGTGAGCTACCCAGGCACTGCCGCCGCCG
GCACAACCGTTCTTGAATCAGAACCCGAGGGCGACGCTGCCCGCGAGGTCCAGGCGCTGGCCGCTGAAAT
TAAATCAAAACTCATTTGAGTTAATGAGGTAAAGAGAAAATGAGCAAAAGCACAAACACGCTAAGTGCCG
GCCGTCCGAGCGCACGCAGCAGCAAGGCTGCAACGTTGGCCAGCCTGGCAGACACGCCAGCCATGAAGCG
GGTCAACTTTCAGTTGCCGGCGGAGGATCACACCAAGCTGAAGATGTACGCGGTACGCCAAGGCAAGACC
ATTACCGAGCTGCTATCTGAATACATCGCGCAGCTACCAGAGTAAATGAGCAAATGAATAAATGAGTAGA
TGAATTTTAGCGGCTAAAGGAGGCGGCATGGAAAATCAAGAACAACCAGGCACCGACGCCGTGGAATGCC
CCATGTGTGGAGGAACGGGCGGTTGGCCAGGCGTAAGCGGCTGGGTTGCCTGCCGGCCCTGCAATGGCAC
TGGAACCCCCAAGCCCGAGGAATCGGCGTGAGCGGTCGCAAACCATCCGGCCCGGTACAAATCGGCGCGG
CGCTGGGTGATGACCTGGTGGAGAAGTTGAAGGCCGCGCAGGCCGCCCAGCGGCAACGCATCGAGGCAGA
AGCACGCCCCGGTGAATCGTGGCAAGCGGCCGCTGATCGAATCCGCAAAGAATCCCGGCAACCGCCGGCA
GCCGGTGCGCCGTCGATTAGGAAGCCGCCCAAGGGCGACGAGCAACCAGATTTTTTCGTTCCGATGCTCT
ATGACGTGGGCACCCGCGATAGTCGCAGCATCATGGACGTGGCCGTTTTCCGTCTGTCGAAGCGTGACCG
ACGAGCTGGCGAGGTGATCCGCTACGAGCTTCCAGACGGGCACGTAGAGGTTTCCGCAGGGCCGGCCGGC
ATGGCCAGTGTGTGGGATTACGACCTGGTACTGATGGCGGTTTCCCATCTAACCGAATCCATGAACCGAT
ACCGGGAAGGGAAGGGAGACAAGCCCGGCCGCGTGTTCCGTCCACACGTTGCGGACGTACTCAAGTTCTG
CCGGCGAGCCGATGGCGGAAAGCAGAAAGACGACCTGGTAGAAACCTGCATTCGGTTAAACACCACGCAC
GTTGCCATGCAGCGTACGAAGAAGGCCAAGAACGGCCGCCTGGTGACGGTATCCGAGGGTGAAGCCTTGA
TTAGCCGCTACAAGATCGTAAAGAGCGAAACCGGGCGGCCGGAGTACATCGAGATCGAGCTAGCTGATTG
GATGTACCGCGAGATCACAGAAGGCAAGAACCCGGACGTGCTGACGGTTCACCCCGATTACTTTTTGATC
GATCCCGGCATCGGCCGTTTTCTCTACCGCCTGGCACGCCGCGCCGCAGGCAAGGCAGAAGCCAGATGGT
TGTTCAAGACGATCTACGAACGCAGTGGCAGCGCCGGAGAGTTCAAGAAGTTCTGTTTCACCGTGCGCAA
GCTGATCGGGTCAAATGACCTGCCGGAGTACGATTTGAAGGAGGAGGCGGGGCAGGCTGGCCCGATCCTA
GTCATGCGCTACCGCAACCTGATCGAGGGCGAAGCATCCGCCGGTTCCTAATGTACGGAGCAGATGCTAG
GGCAAATTGCCCTAGCAGGGGAAAAAGGTCGAAAAGGTCTCTTTCCTGTGGATAGCACGTACATTGGGAA
CCCAAAGCCGTACATTGGGAACCGGAACCCGTACATTGGGAACCCAAAGCCGTACATTGGGAACCGGTCA
CACATGTAAGTGACTGATATAAAAGAGAAAAAAGGCGATTTTTCCGCCTAAAACTCTTTAAAACTTATTA
AAACTCTTAAAACCCGCCTGGCCTGTGCATAACTGTCTGGCCAGCGCACAGCCCAAGAGCTGCAAAAAGC
GCCTACCCTTCGGTCGCTGCGCTCCCTACGCCCCGCCGCTTCGCGTCGGCCTATCGCGGCCGCTGGCCGC
TCAAAAATGGCTGGCCTACGGCCAGGCAATCTACCAGGGCGCGGACAAGCCGCGCCGTCGCCACTCGACC
GCCGGCGCCCACATCAAGGCACCCTGCCTCGCGCGTTTCGGTGATGACGGTGAAAACCTCTGACACATGC
AGCTCCCGGAGACGGTCACAGCTTGTCTGTAAGCGGATGCCGGGAGCAGACAAGCCCGTCAGGGCGCGTC
AGCGGGTGTTGGCGGGTGTCGGGGCGCAGCCATGACCCAGTCACGTAGCGATAGCGGAGTGTATACTGGC
TTAACTATGCGGCATCAGAGCAGATTGTACTGAGAGTGCACCATATGCGGTGTGAAATACCGCACAGATG
CGTAAGGAGAAAATACCGCATCAGGCCCTCTTCCGCTTCCTCGCTCACTGACTCGCTGCGCTCGGTCGTT
CGGCTGCGGCGAGCGGTATCAGCTCACTCAAAGGCGGTAATACGGTTATCCACAGAATCAGGGGATAACG
CAGGAAAGAACATGTGAGCAAAAGGCCAGCAAAAGGCCAGGAACCGTAAAAAGGCCGCGTTGCTGGCGTT
TTTCCATAGGCTCCGCCCCCCTGACGAGCATCACAAAAATCGACGCTCAAGTCAGAGGTGGCGAAACCCG
ACAGGACTATAAAGATACCAGGCGTTTCCCCCTGGAAGCTCCCTCGTGCGCTCTCCTGTTCCGACCCTGC
CGCTTACCGGATACCTGTCCGCCTTTCTCCCTTCGGGAAGCGTGGCGCTTTCTCATAGCTCACGCTGTAG
GTATCTCAGTTCGGTGTAGGTCGTTCGCTCCAAGCTGGGCTGTGTGCACGAACCCCCCGTTCAGCCCGAC
CGCTGCGCCTTATCCGGTAACTATCGTCTTGAGTCCAACCCGGTAAGACACGACTTATCGCCACTGGCAG
CAGCCACTGGTAACAGGATTAGCAGAGCGAGGTAT
